>Addgene plasmid #42429 | HSPA1LA | depositor partial sequence | sequence record 57261 | HSPA1LA sequence 1255 bps
CATATGCACCATCATCATCATCATTCTTCTGGTGTAGATCTGGGTACCGAGAACCTGTACTTCCAATCCA
TGGCTACTGCCAAGGGAATCGCCATAGGCATCGACCTGGGCACCACCTACTCCTGTGTGGGGGTGTTCCA
GCACGGCAAGGTGGAGATCATCGCCAACGACCAGGGCAACCGCACCACCCCCAGCTACGTGGCCTTCACA
GACACCGAGCGGCTCATTGGGGATGCGGCCAAGAACCAGGTAGCAATGAATCCCCAGAACACTGTTTTTG
ATGCTAAACGTCTGATCGGCAGGAAATTTAATGATCCTGTTGTACAAGCAGATATGAAACTTTGGCCTTT
TCAAGTGATTAATGAAGGAGGCAAGCCCAAAGTCCTTGTGTCCTACAAAGGGGAGAATAAAGCTTTCTAC
CCTGAGGAAATCTCTTCGATGGTATTGACTAAGTTGAAGGAGACTGCTGAGGCCTTTTTGGGCCACCCTG
TCACCAATGCAGTGATTACCGTGCCAGCCTATTTCAATGACTCTCAACGTCAGGCTACTAAGGATGCAGG
TGTGATTGCTGGACTTAATGTGCTAAGAATCATCAATGAGCCCACGGCTGCTGCCATTGCCTATGGTTTA
GATAAAGGAGGTCAAGGAGAACGACATGTCCTGATTTTTGATCTGGGTGGAGGCACATTTGATGTGTCAA
TTCTGACCATAGATGATGGGATTTTTGAGGTAAAGGCCACTGCTGGGGACACTCACCTGGGTGGGGAGGA
CTTTGACAACAGGCTTGTGAGCCACTTCGTGGAGGAGTTCAAGAGGAAACACAAAAAGGACATCAGCCAG
AACAAGCGAGCCGTGAGGCGGCTGCGCACCGCCTGCGAGAGGGCCAAGAGGACCCTGTCGTCCAGCACCC
AGGCCAACCTAGAAATTGATTCACTTTATGAAGGCATTGACTTCTATACATCCATCACCAGAGCTCGATT
TGAAGAGTTGTGTGCAGACCTGTTTAGGGGTACCCTGGAGCCTGTAGAAAAAGCGCTTCGGGATGCCAAG
ATGGATAAGGCTAAAATCCATGACATTGTTTTAGTAGGGGGCTCCACCCGCATCCCCAAGGTGCAGCGGC
TGCTTCAGGACTACTTCAATGGACGTGATCTCAACAAGAGCATCAACCCTGATGAGGCCGTAGCATATGG
GGCTGCGGTACAAGCAGCCATCCTGATGGGGGACAAGTGACAGTAAAGGTGGATACGGATCCGAA
