>Addgene plasmid #42429 | HSPA1LA | addgene partial sequence | sequence record 60688 | T7 5'-TAATACGACTCACTATAGGG-3'
TTCCCTCTAGAAATAATTTTGTTTAACTTTAAGAAGGAGATATACATATGCACCATCATCATCATCATTC
TTCTGGTGTAGATCTGGGTACCGAGAACCTGTACTTCCAATCCATGGCTACTGCCAAGGGAATCGCCATA
GGCATCGACCTGGGCACCACCTACTCCTGTGTGGGGGTGTTCCAGCACGGCAAGGTGGAGATCATCGCCA
ACGACCAGGGCAACCGCACCACCCCCAGCTACGTGGCCTTCACAGACACCGAGCGGCTCATTGGGGATGC
GGCCAAGAACCAGGTAGCAATGAATCCCCAGAACACTGTTTTTGATGCTAAACGTCTGATCGGCAGGAAA
TTTAATGATCCTGTTGTACAAGCAGATATGAAACTTTGGCCTTTTCAAGTGATTAATGAAGGAGGCAAGC
CCAAAGTCCTTGTGTCCTACAAAGGGGAGAATAAAGCTTTCTACCCTGAGGAAATCTCTTCGATGGTATT
GACTAAGTTGAAGGAGACTGCTGAGGCCTTTTTGGGCCACCCTGTCACCAATGCAGTGATTACCGTGCCA
GCCTATTTCAATGACTCTCAACGTCAGGCTACTAAGGATGCAGGTGTGATTGCTGGACTTAATGTGCTAA
GAATCATCAATGAGCCCACGGCTGCTGCCATTGCCTATGGTTTAGATAAAGGAGGTCAAGGAGAACGACA
TGTCCTGATTTTTGATCTGGGTGGAGGCACATTTGATGTGTCAATTCTGACCATAGATGATGGGATTTTT
GAGGTAAAGGCCACTGCTGGGGACACTCACCTGGGTGGGGAGGACTTTGACAACAGGCTTGTGAGCCACT
TCGTGGAGGAGTTCAAGAGGAAACACAAAAAGGACATCAGCCAGAACAAGCGAGCCGTGAGGCGGCTGCG
CACCGCCTGCGAGAGGGCCAAGAGGACCCTGTCGTCCAGCACCCAGGC
