[The description below was written by a language model from this plasmid's Addgene catalogue record.]
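Description:
HSPA1LA is a bacterial expression plasmid built on the pNIC28-Bsa4 backbone from the Structural Genomics Consortium, designed to produce a fragment of the human heat shock 70 kDa protein 1-like (HSPA1L, also known as HSP70-HOM or HSP70T) for structure determination. It is maintained in E. coli as a high-copy plasmid under kanamycin selection. The record gives no feature table, so the origin of replication and other backbone elements are not itemised. The listed sequencing primers (T7 forward and T7 terminator) indicate that the insert sits between a T7 promoter and T7 terminator. This fits the depositor's recommendation of a BL21(DE3)-derived strain carrying a rare-codon tRNA plasmid, since DE3 hosts supply T7 RNA polymerase.

The insert is about 1.26 kb and was introduced by ligation-independent cloning. The record warns that it may not represent the full open reading frame; at this size it would encode only part of an Hsp70-family protein, but the exact domain boundaries are not stated. The mutation field only refers to the comments, which in turn point to an external structure page, so any sequence differences from the reference are not specified here. The protein is expressed with an N-terminal hexahistidine tag followed by a TEV protease cleavage site, which allows purification by immobilised metal affinity chromatography and then removal of the tag. The construct is linked to a deposited crystal structure and is suited to producing recombinant protein for crystallography or for related biochemical and biophysical work.
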