Addgene plasmid #42429: HSPA1LA
Purpose: Bacterial expression for structure determination; may not be full ORF
Depositing lab: Nicola Burgess-Brown. Depositing organization: University of Oxford.
Backbone
  Vector backbone: pNIC28-Bsa4
  Backbone manufacturer: SGC
  Vector type: Bacterial Expression
Growth in bacteria
  Bacterial resistance: Kanamycin, 50 μg/mL
  Growth temperature: 37°C
  Growth strain: Mach1 ;
  Copy number: High Copy
Gene/Insert
  Gene/Insert name: HSPA1LA (alt names: HSPA1L; gi|124256496; PDB:3GDQ)
  Species: H. sapiens (human)
  Insert size (bp): 1255
  Mutation: See Comments
  Entrez Gene: HSPA1L (a.k.a. HSP70-1L, HSP70-HOM, HSP70T, hum70t)
  Tag / fusion protein: His6-TEV (N terminal on insert)
  Cloning method: Ligation Independent Cloning
  Sequencing primers: 5′ T7; 3′ T7-term
Terms and licenses: Academic/Nonprofit Terms; Industry Terms: Not Available to Industry
Depositor comments: http://www.thesgc.org/structures/3GDQ/ Use BL21(DE3)-R3-pRARE2 strain for expression.
How to cite: HSPA1LA was a gift from Nicola Burgess-Brown (Addgene plasmid # 42429 ; http://n2t.net/addgene:42429 ; RRID:Addgene_42429)
